Addgene plasmid #143474: TFORF1180
Purpose: Lentiviral vector for overexpressing transcription factor ORFs with unique 24-bp barcodes. Barcodes facilitate identification of transcription factors in pooled screens.
Depositing lab: Feng Zhang. Depositing organization: Broad Institute. Publication: A transcription factor atlas of directed differentiation. Joung J, Ma S, Tay T, Geiger-Schuller KR, Kirchgatterer PC, Verdine VK, Guo B, Arias-Garcia MA, Allen WE, Singh A, Kuksenko O, Abudayyeh OO, Gootenberg JS, Fu Z, Macrae RK, Buenrostro JD, Regev A, Zhang F. Cell. 2023 Jan 5;186(1):209-229.e26. doi: 10.1016/j.cell.2022.11.026. PubMed 36608654.
Backbone
  Vector backbone: pLX_TRC317
  Backbone manufacturer: Broad Institute Genetic Perturbation Platform
  Backbone size w/o insert (bp): 8264
  Vector type: Mammalian Expression, Lentiviral
  Selectable markers: Puromycin
Growth in bacteria
  Bacterial resistance: Ampicillin, 100 μg/mL
  Growth temperature: 37°C
  Growth strain: NEB Stable
  Copy number: High Copy
Gene/Insert
  Gene/Insert name: ZNF799
  Species: H. sapiens (human)
  Insert size (bp): 1937
  Entrez Gene: ZNF799 (a.k.a. HIT-40, ZNF842, MGC71805)
  Promoter: EF1a
  Cloning method: Unknown
  Sequencing primers: 5′ GGGTGGAGACTGAAGTTAGGCCAG; 3′ CACATAGCGTAAAAGGAGCAACATAG
Terms and licenses: Academic/Nonprofit Terms; Industry Terms: Not Available to Industry
Depositor comments: NM_001322497,NM_001322498,ENST00000419318 . The transcription factor ORF portion of this plasmid was synthesized by Genewiz. Please test multiple small colonies in case of plasmid recombination. To make this collection available in a timely manner, a portion of this collection was not fully sequenced by Addgene. If an Addgene verified full plasmid sequence is not available, please contact us prior to placing an order to request the full sequence.
How to cite: TFORF1180 was a gift from Feng Zhang (Addgene plasmid # 143474 ; http://n2t.net/addgene:143474 ; RRID:Addgene_143474)
