[The description below was written by a language model from this plasmid's Addgene catalogue record and pLannotate feature annotations shown in this document.]
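Description:
TFORF1180 is a lentiviral mammalian expression plasmid built on the pLX_TRC317 backbone that carries the human zinc-finger transcription factor ZNF799 as an open reading frame tagged with a unique 24-bp barcode. It belongs to a large barcoded transcription factor ORF collection intended for overexpression studies, where the barcode lets each factor be identified by sequencing in pooled screens. In bacteria the plasmid is maintained by a high-copy ColE1/pUC-type origin and selected through the β-lactamase (AmpR) gene. An f1 origin and remnants of a lac/T7/T3 cloning region are also present. The depositor warns that the plasmid can recombine during propagation, which is common for LTR-containing vectors.

The viral portion is a third-generation, self-inactivating design. An RSV promoter drives a truncated HIV-1 5' LTR, followed by the Ψ packaging signal with a partial gag sequence, the Rev response element for nuclear export of the genomic RNA, and a cPPT/CTS element that aids nuclear import of the provirus. The cassette ends in a ΔU3 3' LTR and an SV40 polyadenylation signal. Within this unit, an SV40 early promoter expresses puromycin N-acetyltransferase for selecting transduced cells, and a separate EF-1α promoter drives the roughly 1.9 kb ZNF799 ORF, with a downstream WPRE to enhance transcript stability and expression.

The automated annotation labels only the start of the insert, as a ZNF563 fragment. This most likely reflects homology among related zinc-finger proteins rather than a different insert. The barcode itself is not annotated, so its exact position is not given in the record.
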