Features (pLannotate 1.2.2; 31 found; start..end, strand, type, name):
      5..231     +  promoter       RSV promoter: Rous sarcoma virus enhancer/promoter
    232..412     +  LTR            5' LTR (truncated): truncated 5' long terminal repeat (LTR) from HIV-1
    459..584     +  misc_feature   HIV-1 Ψ: packaging signal of human immunodeficiency virus type 1
    568..931     +  CDS            HIV-1 gag (fragment): gag protein from human immunodeficiency virus 1; gag
   1077..1310    +  misc_feature   RRE: The Rev response element (RRE) of HIV-1 allows for Rev-dependent mRNA export from the nucleus to the cytoplasm.
   1687..1713    +  CDS            Rev (fragment): human immunodeficiency virus 1 (HIV-1) Rev protein; rev; enhances nuclear export of unspliced and incompletely spliced viral mRNAs
   1720..1743    +  promoter       SV40 promoter (fragment): SV40 early promoter
   1744..1815    +  promoter       SV40 promoter (fragment): SV40 enhancer and early promoter
   1839..1974    +  rep_origin     SV40 ori: SV40 origin of replication
   2020..2616    +  CDS            PuroR (fragment): puromycin N-acetyltransferase; pac from Streptomyces; confers resistance to puromycin
   2665..2782    +  misc_feature   cPPT/CTS: central polypurine tract and central termination sequence of HIV-1
   2847..2913    +  CDS            small t antigen (fragment): SV40 (simian virus 40) small t antigen
   2920..4098    +  promoter       EF-1α promoter: strong constitutive promoter for human elongation factor EF-1α
   4115..4510    +  CDS            ZNF563 (fragment): ZN563_HUMAN - Experimental evidence at protein level: Swiss-Prot protein existence level 1. May be involved in transcriptional regulation. From Homo sapiens (Human).
   5963..6016    +  promoter       U6 promoter (fragment): RNA polymerase III promoter for human U6 snRNA
   6058..6646    +  misc_feature   WPRE: woodchuck hepatitis virus posttranscriptional regulatory element
   6697..6716    +  misc_feature   cPPT/CTS (fragment): central polypurine tract and central termination sequence of HIV-1
   6718..6951    +  LTR            3' LTR (ΔU3): self-inactivating 3' long terminal repeat (LTR) from HIV-1
   7029..7150    +  polyA_signal   SV40 poly(A) signal: SV40 polyadenylation signal
   7190..7325    +  rep_origin     SV40 ori: SV40 origin of replication
   7346..7364    -  promoter       T7 promoter: promoter for bacteriophage T7 RNA polymerase
   7372..7527    +  CDS            lacZα (fragment): LacZα fragment of β-galactosidase; lacZ fragment
   7532..7960    +  rep_origin     f1 ori (sequence partly withheld): f1 bacteriophage origin of replication; arrow indicates direction of (+) strand synthesis
   8013..8117    +  promoter       AmpR promoter: bla
   8118..8978    +  CDS            AmpR: β-lactamase; bla; confers resistance to ampicillin, carbenicillin, and related antibiotics
   9149..9737    +  rep_origin     ori: high-copy-number ColE1/pMB1/pBR322/pUC origin of replication
   9920..10012   +  CDS            lacI (fragment): lac repressor; lacI; The lac repressor binds to the lac operator to inhibit transcription in E. coli. This inhibition can be relieved by adding lactose or isopropyl-β-D-thiogalactopyranoside (IPTG).
  10025..10046   +  protein_bind   CAP binding site: CAP binding activates transcription in the presence of cAMP. E. coli catabolite activator protein
  10061..10091   +  promoter       lac promoter: promoter for the E. coli lac operon
  10099..10115   +  protein_bind   lac operator: The lac repressor binds to the lac operator to inhibit transcription in E. coli. This inhibition can be relieved by adding lactose or isopropyl-β-D-thiogalactopyranoside (IPTG). lac repressor encoded by lacI
  10160..10178   +  promoter       T3 promoter: promoter for bacteriophage T3 RNA polymerase
>Addgene plasmid #143474 | TFORF1180 | addgene full sequence | sequence record 397905 | Addgene NGS Result
TTAATGTAGTCTTATGCAATACTCTTGTAGTCTTGCAACATGGTAACGATGAGTTAGCAACATGCCTTAC
AAGGAGAGAAAAAGCACCGTGCATGCCGATTGGTGGAAGTAAGGTGGTACGATCGTGCCTTATTAGGAAG
GCAACAGACGGGTCTGACATGGATTGGACGAACCACTGAATTGCCGCATTGCAGAGATATTGTATTTAAG
TGCCTAGCTCGATACATAAACGGGTCTCTCTGGTTAGACCAGATCTGAGCCTGGGAGCTCTCTGGCTAAC
TAGGGAACCCACTGCTTAAGCCTCAATAAAGCTTGCCTTGAGTGCTTCAAGTAGTGTGTGCCCGTCTGTT
GTGTGACTCTGGTAACTAGAGATCCCTCAGACCCTTTTAGTCAGTGTGGAAAATCTCTAGCAGTGGCGCC
CGAACAGGGACTTGAAAGCGAAAGGGAAACCAGAGGAGCTCTCTCGACGCAGGACTCGGCTTGCTGAAGC
GCGCACGGCAAGAGGCGAGGGGCGGCGACTGGTGAGTACGCCAAAAATTTTGACTAGCGGAGGCTAGAAG
GAGAGAGATGGGTGCGAGAGCGTCAGTATTAAGCGGGGGAGAATTAGATCGCGATGGGAAAAAATTCGGT
TAAGGCCAGGGGGAAAGAAAAAATATAAATTAAAACATATAGTATGGGCAAGCAGGGAGCTAGAACGATT
CGCAGTTAATCCTGGCCTGTTAGAAACATCAGAAGGCTGTAGACAAATACTGGGACAGCTACAACCATCC
CTTCAGACAGGATCAGAAGAACTTAGATCATTATATAATACAGTAGCAACCCTCTATTGTGTGCATCAAA
GGATAGAGATAAAAGACACCAAGGAAGCTTTAGACAAGATAGAGGAAGAGCAAAACAAAAGTAAGACCAC
CGCACAGCAAGCGGCCGCTGATCTTCAGACCTGGAGGAGGAGATATGAGGGACAATTGGAGAAGTGAATT
ATATAAATATAAAGTAGTAAAAATTGAACCATTAGGAGTAGCACCCACCAAGGCAAAGAGAAGAGTGGTG
CAGAGAGAAAAAAGAGCAGTGGGAATAGGAGCTTTGTTCCTTGGGTTCTTGGGAGCAGCAGGAAGCACTA
TGGGCGCAGCGTCAATGACGCTGACGGTACAGGCCAGACAATTATTGTCTGGTATAGTGCAGCAGCAGAA
CAATTTGCTGAGGGCTATTGAGGCGCAACAGCATCTGTTGCAACTCACAGTCTGGGGCATCAAGCAGCTC
CAGGCAAGAATCCTGGCTGTGGAAAGATACCTAAAGGATCAACAGCTCCTGGGGATTTGGGGTTGCTCTG
GAAAACTCATTTGCACCACTGCTGTGCCTTGGAATGCTAGTTGGAGTAATAAATCTCTGGAACAGATTTG
GAATCACACGACCTGGATGGAGTGGGACAGAGAAATTAACAATTACACAAGCTTAATACACTCCTTAATT
GAAGAATCGCAAAACCAGCAAGAAAAGAATGAACAAGAATTATTGGAATTAGATAAATGGGCAAGTTTGT
GGAATTGGTTTAACATAACAAATTGGCTGTGGTATATAAAATTATTCATAATGATAGTAGGAGGCTTGGT
AGGTTTAAGAATAGTTTTTGCTGTACTTTCTATAGTGAATAGAGTTAGGCAGGGATATTCACCATTATCG
TTTCAGACCCACCTCCCAACCCCGAGGGGACCCATGCATTGCATCTCAATTAGTCAGCAACCAGGTGTGG
AAAGTCCCCAGGCTCCCCAGCAGGCAGAAGTATGCAAAGCATGCGTCTCAATTAGTCAGCAACCATAGTC
CCGCCCCTAACTCCGCCCATCCCGCCCCTAACTCCGCCCAGTTCCGCCCATTCTCCGCCCCATGGCTGAC
TAATTTTTTTTATTTATGCAGAGGCCGAGGCCGCCTCGGCCTCTGAGCTATTCCAGAAGTAGTGAGGAGG
CTTTTTTGGAGGCCTAGGCTTTTGCAAAAAGCTTTCTAGAGGTACCACCGGAGCTTACCATGACCGAGTA
CAAGCCCACGGTGCGCCTCGCCACCCGCGACGACGTCCCCAGGGCCGTACGCACCCTCGCCGCCGCGTTC
GCCGACTACCCCGCCACGCGCCACACCGTCGATCCGGACCGCCACATCGAGCGGGTCACCGAGCTGCAAG
AACTCTTCCTCACGCGCGTCGGGCTCGACATCGGCAAGGTGTGGGTCGCGGACGACGGCGCCGCCGTGGC
GGTCTGGACCACGCCGGAGAGCGTCGAAGCGGGGGCGGTGTTCGCCGAGATCGGCCCGCGCATGGCCGAG
TTGAGCGGTTCCCGGCTGGCCGCGCAGCAACAGATGGAAGGCCTCCTGGCGCCGCACCGGCCCAAGGAGC
CCGCGTGGTTCCTGGCCACCGTCGGCGTCTCGCCCGACCACCAGGGCAAGGGTCTGGGCAGCGCCGTCGT
GCTCCCCGGAGTGGAGGCGGCCGAGCGCGCCGGGGTGCCCGCCTTCCTGGAGACCTCCGCGCCCCGCAAC
CTCCCCTTCTACGAGCGGCTCGGCTTCACCGTCACCGCCGACGTCGAGGTGCCCGAAGGACCGCGCACCT
GGTGCATGACCCGCAAGCCCGGTGCCAGTTAACGAATTCTAGATCTTGAGACAAATGGCAGTATTCATCC
ACAATTTTAAAAGAAAAGGGGGGATTGGGGGGTACAGTGCAGGGGAAAGAATAGTAGACATAATAGCAAC
AGACATACAAACTAAAGAATTACAAAAACAAATTACAAAAATTCAAAATTTTCGGGTTTATTACAGGGAC
AGCAGAGATCCACTTTGGCGCCGGCTCGAGGCCTGCAGGTGCAAAGATGGATAAAGTTTTAAACAGAGAG
GAATCTTTGCAGCTAATGGACCTTCTAGGTCTTGAAAGGAGTGGGAATTGGCTCCGGTGCCCGTCAGTGG
GCAGAGCGCACATCGCCCACAGTCCCCGAGAAGTTGGGGGGAGGGGTCGGCAATTGAACCGGTGCCTAGA
GAAGGTGGCGCGGGGTAAACTGGGAAAGTGATGTCGTGTACTGGCTCCGCCTTTTTCCCGAGGGTGGGGG
AGAACCGTATATAAGTGCAGTAGTCGCCGTGAACGTTCTTTTTCGCAACGGGTTTGCCGCCAGAACACAG
GTAAGTGCCGTGTGTGGTTCCCGCGGGCCTGGCCTCTTTACGGGTTATGGCCCTTGCGTGCCTTGAATTA
CTTCCACCTGGCTGCAGTACGTGATTCTTGATCCCGAGCTTCGGGTTGGAAGTGGGTGGGAGAGTTCGAG
GCCTTGCGCTTAAGGAGCCCCTTCGCCTCGTGCTTGAGTTGAGGCCTGGCCTGGGCGCTGGGGCCGCCGC
GTGCGAATCTGGTGGCACCTTCGCGCCTGTCTCGCTGCTTTCGATAAGTCTCTAGCCATTTAAAATTTTT
GATGACCTGCTGCGACGCTTTTTTTCTGGCAAGATAGTCTTGTAAATGCGGGCCAAGATCTGCACACTGG
TATTTCGGTTTTTGGGGCCGCGGGCGGCGACGGGGCCCGTGCGTCCCAGCGCACATGTTCGGCGAGGCGG
GGCCTGCGAGCGCGGCCACCGAGAATCGGACGGGGGTAGTCTCAAGCTGGCCGGCCTGCTCTGGTGCCTG
GCCTCGCGCCGCCGTGTATCGCCCCGCCCTGGGCGGCAAGGCTGGCCCGGTCGGCACCAGTTGCGTGAGC
GGAAAGATGGCCGCTTCCCGGCCCTGCTGCAGGGAGCTCAAAATGGAGGACGCGGCGCTCGGGAGAGCGG
GCGGGTGAGTCACCCACACAAAGGAAAAGGGCCTTTCCGTCCTCAGCCGTCGCTTCATGTGACTCCACGG
AGTACCGGGCGCCGTCCAGGCACCTCGATTAGTTCTCGAGCTTTTGGAGTACGTCGTCTTTAGGTTGGGG
GGAGGGGTTTTATGCGATGGAGTTTCCCCACACTGAGTGGGTGGAGACTGAAGTTAGGCCAGCTTGGCAC
TTGATGTAATTCTCCTTGGAATTTGCCCTTTTTGAGTTTGGATCTTGGTTCATTCTCAAGCCTCAGACAG
TGGTTCAAAGTTTTTTTCTTCCATTTCAGGTGTCGTGAGGCTAGCACCGCCACCATGCAGGAAACCATCA
GGAACCTGGATTGTGTAGGAATGAAATGGAAAGACCAGAACATTGAAGATCAATATAGATATCCCAGGAA
AAATCTAAGATGTCGTATGTTAGAGAGATTTGTTGAAAGTAAAGATGGAACTCAATGTGGAGAAACATCT
AGCCAGATTCAAGATAGTATTGTGACCAAGAACACTCTTCCTGGAGTAGGTCCATATGAAAGCCGTATGA
GTGGAGAAGTCATCATGGGTCATTCATCCCTTAATTGTTACATCAGAGTTGGTGCTGGGCACAAACCATA
TGAGTATCATGAATGTGGAGAGAAGCCAGATACGCATAAACAACGTGGGAAAGCCTTCAGTTACCACAAC
TCACTTCAAACACATGAGAGGCTTCACACTGGAAAGAAACCATATAATTGTAAAGAATGTGGGAAGTCCT
TCAGTTCTTTGGGAAACCTTCAAAGACACATGGCAGTGCAGCGTGGAGATGGACCTTATAAATGTAAGTT
GTGTGGGAAAGCGTTTTTTTGGCCCAGTTTATTACATATGCATGAGAGAACGCACACTGGAGAGAAACCA
TATGAATGTAAGCAGTGTTCTAAAGCCTTTTCTTTTTACAGTTCCTATCTAAGACATGAAAGAACACATA
CTGGGGAGAAACTGTATGAATGTAAACAGTGTTCTAAAGCCTTCCCTGATTACAGTTCTTGTCTAAGACA
TGAAAGAACTCACACTGGAAAGAAACCCTATACATGTAAACAATGTGGGAAAGCCTTCAGTGCTTCCACT
TCCCTTCGAAGACACGAAACAACTCACACTGATGAGAAACCCTATGCATGTCAGCAATGTGGGAAAGCGT
TTCATCATCTGGGAAGCTTTCAAAGACACATGGTAATGCACACGAGAGATGGACCTCATAAGTGTAAGAT
ATGTGGAAAAGGCTTTGATTGTCCTAGTTCACTGAAAAGTCATGAAAGAACTCACACTGGAGAGAAACTC
TATGAATGCAAGCAGTGTGGGAAAGCGTTATCTCATAGCTCAAGCTTTCGAAGACACATGACAATGCACA
CTGGAGATGGACCTCACAAATGCAAGATATGTGGGAAAGCCTTTGTTTATCCCAGTGTATTTCAAAGGCA
TGAAAAGACTCACACTGCAGAGAAACCCTATAAATGTAAACAATGTGGCAAAGCCTACCGTATTTCCAGT
TCTCTTCGAAGGCATGAAACAACTCATACTGGAGAGAAACCCTATAAATGCAAATGTGGGAAAGCCTTTA
TTGATTTCTATTCCTTTCAAAATCACAAAACAACTCATGCTGGAGAGAAGCCATATGAGTGTAAGGAATG
TGGGAAAGCATTCAGTTGTTTCCAATACCTTTCTCAACATAGAAGGACTCACACAGGAGAGAAACCTTAT
GAGTGTAACACATGTAAGAAAGCCTTCAGTCATTTTGGTAACTTAAAAGTACATGAAAGAATTCACTCTG
GAGAGAAGCCGTATGAATGTAAGGAATGTGGGAAAGCATTCTCTTGGCTCACTTGCTTTCTACGACATGA
AAGAATTCACATGAGAGAGAAACCCTATGAGTGTCAACAATGTGGTAAAGCCTTCACTCATTCCCGTTTT
CTTCAAGGACATGAAAAAACTCATACTGGAGAGAACCCGTATGAATGTAAGGAATGTGGGAAAGCATTTG
CTTCTCTCAGTTCCTTGCATAGACATAAAAAGACTCACTGGAAAAAAACTCACACTGGAGAGAACCCGTA
TGGATGTAAGGAATGTGGGAAAGCATTTGCTTCTCTCAGTTCCTTGCATAGACATAAAAAGACTCACTAG
TAATGAACTAGTCCGTAACTTGAAAGTATTTCGATTTCTTGGCTTTATATATCTTGTGGAAAGGACGACC
CTTCATGCGGCGATTATTCTTCACGCGTTAAGTCGACAATCAACCTCTGGATTACAAAATTTGTGAAAGA
TTGACTGGTATTCTTAACTATGTTGCTCCTTTTACGCTATGTGGATACGCTGCTTTAATGCCTTTGTATC
ATGCTATTGCTTCCCGTATGGCTTTCATTTTCTCCTCCTTGTATAAATCCTGGTTGCTGTCTCTTTATGA
GGAGTTGTGGCCCGTTGTCAGGCAACGTGGCGTGGTGTGCACTGTGTTTGCTGACGCAACCCCCACTGGT
TGGGGCATTGCCACCACCTGTCAGCTCCTTTCCGGGACTTTCGCTTTCCCCCTCCCTATTGCCACGGCGG
AACTCATCGCCGCCTGCCTTGCCCGCTGCTGGACAGGGGCTCGGCTGTTGGGCACTGACAATTCCGTGGT
GTTGTCGGGGAAATCATCGTCCTTTCCTTGGCTGCTCGCCTGTGTTGCCACCTGGATTCTGCGCGGGACG
TCCTTCTGCTACGTCCCTTCGGCCCTCAATCCAGCGGACCTTCCTTCCCGCGGCCTGCTGCCGGCTCTGC
GGCCTCTTCCGCGTCTTCGCCTTCGCCCTCAGACGAGTCGGATCTCCCTTTGGGCCGCCTCCCCGCGTCG
ACTTTAAGACCAATGACTTACAAGGCAGCTGTAGATCTTAGCCACTTTTTAAAAGAAAAGGGGGGACTGG
AAGGGCTAATTCACTCCCAACGAAGACAAGATCTGCTTTTTGCTTGTACTGGGTCTCTCTGGTTAGACCA
GATCTGAGCCTGGGAGCTCTCTGGCTAACTAGGGAACCCACTGCTTAAGCCTCAATAAAGCTTGCCTTGA
GTGCTTCAAGTAGTGTGTGCCCGTCTGTTGTGTGACTCTGGTAACTAGAGATCCCTCAGACCCTTTTAGT
CAGTGTGGAAAATCTCTAGCAGTACGTATAGTAGTTCATGTCATCTTATTATTCAGTATTTATAACTTGC
AAAGAAATGAATATCAGAGAGTGAGAGGAACTTGTTTATTGCAGCTTATAATGGTTACAAATAAAGCAAT
AGCATCACAAATTTCACAAATAAAGCATTTTTTTCACTGCATTCTAGTTGTGGTTTGTCCAAACTCATCA
ATGTATCTTATCATGTCTGGCTCTAGCTATCCCGCCCCTAACTCCGCCCATCCCGCCCCTAACTCCGCCC
AGTTCCGCCCATTCTCCGCCCCATGGCTGACTAATTTTTTTTATTTATGCAGAGGCCGAGGCCGCCTCGG
CCTCTGAGCTATTCCAGAAGTAGTGAGGAGGCTTTTTTGGAGGCCTAGGGACGTACCCAATTCGCCCTAT
AGTGAGTCGTATTACGCGCGCTCACTGGCCGTCGTTTTACAACGTCGTGACTGGGAAAACCCTGGCGTTA
CCCAACTTAATCGCCTTGCAGCACATCCCCCTTTCGCCAGCTGGCGTAATAGCGAAGAGGCCCGCACCGA
TCGCCCTTCCCAACAGTTGCGCAGCCTGAATGGCGAATGGG
[124 nt withheld, positions 7532-7655]
C
[91 nt withheld, positions 7657-7747]
A
[49 nt withheld, positions 7749-7797]
CCTTTGACGTTGGAGTCCACGTTCTTT
[37 nt withheld, positions 7825-7861]
ACCCTATCTCGGTCTATTCTTTTGATTTATAAGGGATTTTGCCGATTTCGGCCTATTGGTTAAAAAATGA
GCTGATTTAACAAAAATTTAACGCGAATTTTAACAAAATATTAACGCTTACAATTTAGGTGGCACTTTTC
GGGGAAATGTGCGCGGAACCCCTATTTGTTTATTTTTCTAAATACATTCAAATATGTATCCGCTCATGAG
ACAATAACCCTGATAAATGCTTCAATAATATTGAAAAAGGAAGAGTATGAGTATTCAACATTTCCGTGTC
GCCCTTATTCCCTTTTTTGCGGCATTTTGCCTTCCTGTTTTTGCTCACCCAGAAACGCTGGTGAAAGTAA
AAGATGCTGAAGATCAGTTGGGTGCACGAGTGGGTTACATCGAACTGGATCTCAACAGCGGTAAGATCCT
TGAGAGTTTTCGCCCCGAAGAACGTTTTCCAATGATGAGCACTTTTAAAGTTCTGCTATGTGGCGCGGTA
TTATCCCGTATTGACGCCGGGCAAGAGCAACTCGGTCGCCGCATACACTATTCTCAGAATGACTTGGTTG
AGTACTCACCAGTCACAGAAAAGCATCTTACGGATGGCATGACAGTAAGAGAATTATGCAGTGCTGCCAT
AACCATGAGTGATAACACTGCGGCCAACTTACTTCTGACAACGATCGGAGGACCGAAGGAGCTAACCGCT
TTTTTGCACAACATGGGGGATCATGTAACTCGCCTTGATCGTTGGGAACCGGAGCTGAATGAAGCCATAC
CAAACGACGAGCGTGACACCACGATGCCTGTAGCAATGGCAACAACGTTGCGCAAACTATTAACTGGCGA
ACTACTTACTCTAGCTTCCCGGCAACAATTAATAGACTGGATGGAGGCGGATAAAGTTGCAGGACCACTT
CTGCGCTCGGCCCTTCCGGCTGGCTGGTTTATTGCTGATAAATCTGGAGCCGGTGAGCGTGGGTCTCGCG
GTATCATTGCAGCACTGGGGCCAGATGGTAAGCCCTCCCGTATCGTAGTTATCTACACGACGGGGAGTCA
GGCAACTATGGATGAACGAAATAGACAGATCGCTGAGATAGGTGCCTCACTGATTAAGCATTGGTAACTG
TCAGACCAAGTTTACTCATATATACTTTAGATTGATTTAAAACTTCATTTTTAATTTAAAAGGATCTAGG
TGAAGATCCTTTTTGATAATCTCATGACCAAAATCCCTTAACGTGAGTTTTCGTTCCACTGAGCGTCAGA
CCCCGTAGAAAAGATCAAAGGATCTTCTTGAGATCCTTTTTTTCTGCGCGTAATCTGCTGCTTGCAAACA
AAAAAACCACCGCTACCAGCGGTGGTTTGTTTGCCGGATCAAGAGCTACCAACTCTTTTTCCGAAGGTAA
CTGGCTTCAGCAGAGCGCAGATACCAAATACTGTTCTTCTAGTGTAGCCGTAGTTAGGCCACCACTTCAA
GAACTCTGTAGCACCGCCTACATACCTCGCTCTGCTAATCCTGTTACCAGTGGCTGCTGCCAGTGGCGAT
AAGTCGTGTCTTACCGGGTTGGACTCAAGACGATAGTTACCGGATAAGGCGCAGCGGTCGGGCTGAACGG
GGGGTTCGTGCACACAGCCCAGCTTGGAGCGAACGACCTACACCGAACTGAGATACCTACAGCGTGAGCT
ATGAGAAAGCGCCACGCTTCCCGAAGGGAGAAAGGCGGACAGGTATCCGGTAAGCGGCAGGGTCGGAACA
GGAGAGCGCACGAGGGAGCTTCCAGGGGGAAACGCCTGGTATCTTTATAGTCCTGTCGGGTTTCGCCACC
TCTGACTTGAGCGTCGATTTTTGTGATGCTCGTCAGGGGGGCGGAGCCTATGGAAAAACGCCAGCAACGC
GGCCTTTTTACGGTTCCTGGCCTTTTGCTGGCCTTTTGCTCACATGTTCTTTCCTGCGTTATCCCCTGAT
TCTGTGGATAACCGTATTACCGCCTTTGAGTGAGCTGATACCGCTCGCCGCAGCCGAACGACCGAGCGCA
GCGAGTCAGTGAGCGAGGAAGCGGAAGAGCGCCCAATACGCAAACCGCCTCTCCCCGCGCGTTGGCCGAT
TCATTAATGCAGCTGGCACGACAGGTTTCCCGACTGGAAAGCGGGCAGTGAGCGCAACGCAATTAATGTG
AGTTAGCTCACTCATTAGGCACCCCAGGCTTTACACTTTATGCTTCCGGCTCGTATGTTGTGTGGAATTG
TGAGCGGATAACAATTTCACACAGGAAACAGCTATGACCATGATTACGCCAAGCGCGCAATTAACCCTCA
CTAAAGGGAACAAAAGCTGGAGCTGCAAGC
