>Addgene plasmid #143474 | TFORF1180 | depositor partial sequence | sequence record 282561 | Insert
ACCGCCACCATGCAGGAAACCATCAGGAACCTGGATTGTGTAGGAATGAAATGGAAAGACCAGAACATTG
AAGATCAATATAGATATCCCAGGAAAAATCTAAGATGTCGTATGTTAGAGAGATTTGTTGAAAGTAAAGA
TGGAACTCAATGTGGAGAAACATCTAGCCAGATTCAAGATAGTATTGTGACCAAGAACACTCTTCCTGGA
GTAGGTCCATATGAAAGCCGTATGAGTGGAGAAGTCATCATGGGTCATTCATCCCTTAATTGTTACATCA
GAGTTGGTGCTGGGCACAAACCATATGAGTATCATGAATGTGGAGAGAAGCCAGATACGCATAAACAACG
TGGGAAAGCCTTCAGTTACCACAACTCACTTCAAACACATGAGAGGCTTCACACTGGAAAGAAACCATAT
AATTGTAAAGAATGTGGGAAGTCCTTCAGTTCTTTGGGAAACCTTCAAAGACACATGGCAGTGCAGCGTG
GAGATGGACCTTATAAATGTAAGTTGTGTGGGAAAGCGTTTTTTTGGCCCAGTTTATTACATATGCATGA
GAGAACGCACACTGGAGAGAAACCATATGAATGTAAGCAGTGTTCTAAAGCCTTTTCTTTTTACAGTTCC
TATCTAAGACATGAAAGAACACATACTGGGGAGAAACTGTATGAATGTAAACAGTGTTCTAAAGCCTTCC
CTGATTACAGTTCTTGTCTAAGACATGAAAGAACTCACACTGGAAAGAAACCCTATACATGTAAACAATG
TGGGAAAGCCTTCAGTGCTTCCACTTCCCTTCGAAGACACGAAACAACTCACACTGATGAGAAACCCTAT
GCATGTCAGCAATGTGGGAAAGCGTTTCATCATCTGGGAAGCTTTCAAAGACACATGGTAATGCACACGA
GAGATGGACCTCATAAGTGTAAGATATGTGGAAAAGGCTTTGATTGTCCTAGTTCACTGAAAAGTCATGA
AAGAACTCACACTGGAGAGAAACTCTATGAATGCAAGCAGTGTGGGAAAGCGTTATCTCATAGCTCAAGC
TTTCGAAGACACATGACAATGCACACTGGAGATGGACCTCACAAATGCAAGATATGTGGGAAAGCCTTTG
TTTATCCCAGTGTATTTCAAAGGCATGAAAAGACTCACACTGCAGAGAAACCCTATAAATGTAAACAATG
TGGCAAAGCCTACCGTATTTCCAGTTCTCTTCGAAGGCATGAAACAACTCATACTGGAGAGAAACCCTAT
AAATGCAAATGTGGGAAAGCCTTTATTGATTTCTATTCCTTTCAAAATCACAAAACAACTCATGCTGGAG
AGAAGCCATATGAGTGTAAGGAATGTGGGAAAGCATTCAGTTGTTTCCAATACCTTTCTCAACATAGAAG
GACTCACACAGGAGAGAAACCTTATGAGTGTAACACATGTAAGAAAGCCTTCAGTCATTTTGGTAACTTA
AAAGTACATGAAAGAATTCACTCTGGAGAGAAGCCGTATGAATGTAAGGAATGTGGGAAAGCATTCTCTT
GGCTCACTTGCTTTCTACGACATGAAAGAATTCACATGAGAGAGAAACCCTATGAGTGTCAACAATGTGG
TAAAGCCTTCACTCATTCCCGTTTTCTTCAAGGACATGAAAAAACTCATACTGGAGAGAACCCGTATGAA
TGTAAGGAATGTGGGAAAGCATTTGCTTCTCTCAGTTCCTTGCATAGACATAAAAAGACTCACTGGAAAA
AAACTCACACTGGAGAGAACCCGTATGGATGTAAGGAATGTGGGAAAGCATTTGCTTCTCTCAGTTCCTT
GCATAGACATAAAAAGACTCACTAGTAATGAACTAGTCCGTAACTTGAAAGTATTTCGATTTCTTGGCTT
TATATATCTTGTGGAAAGGACGACCCTTCATGCGGCGATTATTCTTC
