>Addgene plasmid #143474 | TFORF1180 | depositor partial sequence | sequence record 282562 | Barcode
CCCTTCATGCGGCGATTATTCTTC
